>Addgene plasmid #58296 | pSEVAT1Z1A | depositor full sequence | sequence record 89806 | pSEVAT1Z1A sequence 3916 bps
TTAATTAAGTCCAAAAAAAAAGGCTCCAAAAGGAGCCTTTAATTGTATCGGTTTACCAATGTTTAATCAG
GCTCGCGCCAATTTCCGCAATCTGACGGTTACGTTCATCCATCGTCGCCTGGCTGCCGGTGGTATAAATC
ACCACAATACGGCTCGGTTTACCATCCGGGCCCAGCGCCGCAATAATGCCACGGCTGCCACGTTCGCCCG
CACCGCTTTTATCCGCAATAAACCAGCCAGCCGGCAGCGCGCTACGCAGCAGCGGACCCGCCACTTTATC
CGCTTCCATCCAATCAATCAGTTGCTGGCGGCTTGCCAGGGTCAGCAGCTCACCCGTCAGCAGTTTACGC
AGGGTGGTCGCCATTGCTGCCGGCATGGTGGTATCACGTTCATCGTTCGGAATCGCTTCGTTCAGTTCCG
GTTCCCAACGATCCAGACGGGTCACATGATCGCCCATGTTATGCAGAAACGCGGTCAGTTCTTTCGGACC
GCCAATGGTCGTCAGCAGCAGGTTCGCCGCGGTGTTATCGCTCATGGTAATCGCCGCGCTGCACAGTTCA
CGCACGGTCATGCCATCGGTCAGATGTTTTTCGGTCACCGGGCTATATTCCACCAGATCGTTCTGGCTAT
AATGAATACGACGGCCCAGTTGTTCCTGGCCCGCATCCACACGGCTCAGAACCGCACCGCACAGCAGCAC
TTTAAAGGTGCTCATCATCGGAAAACGTTCTTCCGGACGAAAAGATTCCAGAATTTTGCCGCTGTTCAGA
TCCAGTTCAATATAGCCCACGCGCGCACCCAGTTGATCTTCCGCATCTTTCACTTTCACCAGGGTTTCCG
GATGCGCAAACACCGGCAGGCAAAACGCCGCAAAAAACGGAATCAGCGCCACACGAAAATGCTGAATGCT
CATACTCTTCCTTTTTCAATATTATTGAAGCATTTATCAGGGTTATTGTCTCATGAGCGGATACATATTT
GAATGTATTTAGAAAAATAAACAAATAGGGGAATTAAAAAAAAGCCCGCTCATTAGGCGGGCTACTACCT
AGGCCGCGGCCGCGCGAATTCGAGCTCGGTACCCGGGGATCCTCTAGAGTCGACCTGCAGGCATGCAAGC
TTGCGGCCGCGTCGTGACTGGGAAAACCCTGGCGACTAGTCTTGGACTCCTGTTGATAGATCCAGTAATG
ACCTCAGAACTCCATCTGGATTTGTTCAGAACGCTCGGTTGCCGCCGGGCGTTTTTTATTGGTGAGAATC
CAGGGGTCCCCAATAATTACGATTTAAATCACAGCAAACACCACGTCGGCCCTATCAGCTGCGTGCTTTC
TATGAGTCGTTGCTGCATAACTTGACAATTAATCATCCGGCTCGTAGGGTTTGTGGAGGGCCCAAGTTCA
CTTAAAAAGGAGATCAACAATGAAAGCAATTTTCGTACTGAAACATCTTAATCATGCTGGGGAGGGTTTC
TAATGAAACAGTATTTAGAACTGATGCAAAAAGTGCTCGACGAAGGCACACAGAAAAACGACCGTACCGG
AACCGGAACGCTTTCCATTTTTGGTCATCAGATGCGTTTTAACCTGCAAGATGGATTCCCGCTGGTGACA
ACTAAACGTTGCCACCTGCGTTCCATCATCCATGAACTGCTGTGGTTTCTTCAGGGCGACACTAACATTG
CTTATCTACACGAAAACAATGTCACCATCTGGGACGAATGGGCCGATGAAAACGGCGACCTCGGGCCAGT
GTATGGTAAACAGTGGCGTGCCTGGCCAACGCCAGATGGTCGTCATATTGACCAGATCACTACGGTACTG
AACCAGCTGAAAAACGACCCGGATTCGCGCCGCATTATTGTTTCAGCGTGGAACGTAGGCGAACTGGATA
AAATGGCGCTGGCACCGTGCCATGCATTCTTCCAGTTCTATGTGGCAGACGGCAAACTCTCTTGCCAGCT
TTATCAGCGCTCCTGTGACGTCTTCCTCGGCCTGCCGTTCAACATTGCCAGCTACGCGTTATTGGTGCAT
ATGATGGCGCAGCAGTGCGATCTGGAAGTGGGTGATTTTGTCTGGACCGGTGGCGACACGCATCTGTACA
GCAACCATATGGATCAAACTCATCTGCAATTAAGCCGCGAACCGCGTCCGCTGCCGAAGTTGATTATCAA
ACGTAAACCCGAATCCATCTTCGACTACCGTTTCGAAGACTTTGAGATTGAAGGCTACGATCCGCATCCG
GGCATTAAAGCGCCGGTGGCTATCTAAGACTTTTGTCAGGTTCCTACTGTGACGACTACCACCGATAGAC
TGGAGTGTTGCTGCGAAAAAACCCCGCCGAAGCGGGGTTTTTTGCGAGAAGTCACCACGATTGTGCTTTA
CACGGAGTAGTCGGCAGTTCCTTAAATACCTGGAAGTTTAGGTGTTTTGGGTATTGGTGGTGTAGGTGGC
TGCAAACTTTCCAATTTTTGTTGAATTGCTTTAAATTCAGGTGTCTCTTGGTGTTTATTTAGAACCATTT
TTTGCTCTATTCGTTCTAAAGTCGGTTGAATTTCTTTCCCTGATACTTTACGATTCAATTCTTTTTCTAA
GGTTTCTTTTGGACTAATAGAAGGTGTTTCCAAACTTGAATAGAGTTTTACTCCTTCTCTGTTATATAGC
CTTATATCGCTAAATAAGCCCGTTTTATGAAGGGTTTCTAAATTGGTCGGTAAGTTTTTGACAACAATAT
CATGCGCTTGTTTTGGTGTTGCCCTGGCTGTCATTGGATCATCTGCATACATGGTTTCATATCGTTCAAT
TGTTCCTAAATATGAGTTGATTTTAGGTACTGCCATGACATACATTTTTGTTTCATAACCTTTGGCTTGA
AGCATTGTTGCGGTTTGAATAGGAACGTCTGTTGTTCGTCCTGTACCTTCGATCACCAAATTATACCCTT
GATCGCTCAAACGGCTTATGATCGCTTCTGTCATGCGATTAGAATAAGGGGTAACGTGTTTTACTACGTC
TTTTTCATAAAGTTTCACAAGTTCATCAAAATTAGGGTGCTGTTGTTTAAAGGTATCATTATCAATGACA
ATAACATTCCCTTGTGTTTCTTCAAAAATTGCTGATCGCAAACTGGTTTTCCCTGACCCTGGTTGCCCAC
CAAGTAAAAAAGCGGTTGGCGATTCAACCGCTTTTTTTCCTTGAATCAATTCTTCTAAATTATCATTTAA
GCGATTCTCAAATTGTTTGTCAGTAAAATTGACTATATTTGCCATCTAGTATTGCCCGAGTATCTCTAGT
AACATTTATTGTACAACACGAGCCCATTTTTGTCAAATAAATTTTAAATTATATCAACGTTAATAAGACG
TTGTCAATAAAATTATTTTGACAAAATTGGCCGGCCGGCGCGCCGATCTGAAGATCAGCAGTTCAACCTG
TTGATAGTACGTACTAAGCTCTCATGTTTCACGTACTAAGCTCTCATGTTTAACGTACTAAGCTCTCATG
TTTAACGAACTAAACCCTCATGGCTAACGTACTAAGCTCTCATGGCTAACGTACTAAGCTCTCATGTTTC
ACGTACTAAGCTCTCATGTTTGAACAATAAAATTAATATAAATCAGCAACTTAAATAGCCTCTAAGGTTT
TAAGTTTTATAAGAAAAAAAAGAATATATAAGGCTTTTAAAGCCTTTAAGGTTTAACGGTTGTGGACAAC
AAGCCAGGGATGTAACGCACTGAGAAGCCCTTAGAGCCTCTCAAAGCAATTTTGAGTGACACAGGAACAC
TTAACGGCTGACATGGGGCGCGCCCAGCTGTCTAGGGCGGCGGATTTGTCCTACTCAGGAGAGCGTTCAC
CGACAAACAACAGATAAAACGAAAGGCCCAGTCTTTCGACTGAGCCTTTCGTTTTATTTGATGCCT
Features (pLannotate 1.2.2; 11 found; start..end, strand, type, name):
     10..49      -  terminator     fd terminator: central terminator from bacteriophage fd (Otsuka and Kunisawa, 1982)
     56..913     -  CDS            bla: BLAT_ECOLX - Experimental evidence at protein level: Swiss-Prot protein existence level 1. TEM-type are the most prevalent beta-lactamases in enterobacteria; they hydrolyze the beta-lactam bond in susceptible beta-lactam antibiotics, thus conferring resistance to penicillins and cephalosporins. TEM-3 and TEM-4 are capable of hydrolyzing cefotaxime and ceftazidime. TEM-5 is capable of hydrolyzing ceftazidime. TEM-6 is capable of hydrolyzing ceftazidime and aztreonam. TEM-8/CAZ-2, TEM- 16/CAZ-7 and TEM-24/CAZ-6 are markedly active against ceftazidime. IRT- 4 shows resistance to beta-lactamase in
    914..1005    -  promoter       AmpR promoter: bla
   1066..1122    +  misc_feature   MCS: pUC18/19 multiple cloning site
   1130..1154    +  CDS            lacZα (fragment): LacZα fragment of β-galactosidase; lacZ fragment
   1165..1259    +  terminator     lambda t0 terminator: transcription terminator from phage lambda
   1352..1376    +  promoter       trc promoter (fragment): strong E. coli promoter; hybrid between the trp and lac UV5 promoters
   1473..2264    +  CDS            thyA: TYSY_ECO57 - Experimental evidence at protein level: Swiss-Prot protein existence level 1. Catalyzes the reductive methylation of 2'-deoxyuridine-5'- monophosphate (dUMP) to 2'-deoxythymidine-5'-monophosphate (dTMP) while utilizing 5,10-methylenetetrahydrofolate (mTHF) as the methyl donor and reductant in the reaction, yielding dihydrofolate (DHF) as a by- product. This enzymatic reaction provides an intracellular de novo source of dTMP, an essential precursor for DNA biosynthesis. From Escherichia coli O157:H7.
   2405..3265    -  CDS            ZTOX_STRPY: Experimental evidence at protein level: Swiss-Prot protein existence level 1. Toxic component of a type II toxin-antitoxin (TA) system. Phosphorylates UDP-N-acetyl-D-glucosamine (UNAG) on the 3'-hydroxyl group of the N-acetyl-D-glucosamine moiety, yielding UNAG-3P. UNAG-3P inhibits MurA, the first committed step in cell wall synthesis, which is then blocked. Phosphorylation is inhibited by cognate epsilon antitoxin. Part of a postsegregational killing (PSK) system involved in the killing of plasmid-free cells. The zeta toxin induces programmed cell death. From Streptococcus pyogenes.
   3405..3793    +  rep_origin     R6K γ ori: γ replication origin from E. coli plasmid R6K; requires the R6K initiator protein pi for replication
   3824..3910    -  terminator     rrnB T1 terminator: Escherichia coli rrnB; transcription terminator T1 from the E. coli rrnB gene
