[The description below was written by a language model from this plasmid's Addgene catalogue record, the feature table of its GenBank file and pLannotate feature annotations shown in this document.]
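Description:
pSEVAT1Z1A is an empty-backbone bacterial plasmid of about 3.9 kb built on the modular SEVA architecture as part of the GeneGuard biosafety system, in which a plasmid is made dependent on a specifically engineered host so that it cannot be stably maintained if it transfers to other bacteria. It combines three containment modules. The first is a conditional origin of replication, the R6K γ ori, which fires only when the pi initiator protein is supplied in trans. The second is thyA, encoding thymidylate synthase, which complements a thymidine auxotrophy in a ΔthyA host and so provides antibiotic-free selection; a fragment resembling the trc promoter lies upstream of it. The third is the Zeta toxin of the Streptococcus pyogenes type II toxin-antitoxin system, which blocks cell wall synthesis unless its cognate Epsilon antitoxin is present. Accordingly, the record specifies propagation in an E. coli MC1061 DIAL ΔthyA strain carrying an integrated GeneGuard genomic cassette, which by its name provides Epsilon and, as a DIAL strain, presumably the replication initiator.

The cargo position holds an ampicillin resistance gene (TEM β-lactamase with its own promoter), serving as a demonstration payload as well as a conventional marker. It sits next to a pUC18/19-type multiple cloning site with a residual lacZα fragment, where user parts can be inserted. The fd, lambda t0 and rrnB T1 terminators insulate the modules from one another. Copy number is not recorded. The accompanying GenBank record covers only a 552 bp unannotated portion, so the feature details here come from the annotation of the full depositor sequence.
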