Addgene plasmid #58296: pSEVAT1Z1A
Purpose: (Empty Backbone) GeneGuard vector cassette: thyA, R6K COR, Zeta toxin; with ampR as cargo.
Depositing lab: Tom Ellis. Depositing organization: Imperial College London. Publication: GeneGuard: a Modular Plasmid System Designed for Biosafety. Wright O, Delmans M, Stan GB, Ellis T. ACS Synth Biol. 2014 May 13. 10.1021/sb500234s PubMed 24847673.
Backbone
  Vector backbone: SEVA
  Vector type: Bacterial Expression, Synthetic Biology
Growth in bacteria
  Bacterial resistance: Ampicillin, 100 μg/mL
  Growth temperature: 37°C
  Growth strain: E. coli MC1061 DIAL EI ΔthyA-Eps
  Growth instructions: For plasmid propagation, a host with an integrated GeneGuard genomic cassette is required.
  Copy number: Unknown
Resource information
  A portion of this plasmid was derived from a plasmid made by: DIAL strains. Part source: Prof J. Christopher Anderson (Dept of Bioengineering, University of California, Berkeley);COR parts. Part source: Prof Vićtor de Lorenzo (Systems Biology Program, Centro Nacional de Biotecnologiá, Madrid); Zeta/Epsilon. Toxin-Antitoxin parts. Part source: Dr. Urszula Zielenkiewicz (Dept of Microbial Biochemistry, Institute of Biochemistry and Biophysics of the Polish Academy of Sciences).
Terms and licenses: Academic/Nonprofit Terms; Industry Terms: Not Available to Industry
Depositor comments: Please note that this plasmid may require a unique bacterial strain, so make sure to confirm that you can also obtain the appropriate growth strain. Please contact us or contact our distributors if you have any questions.
How to cite: pSEVAT1Z1A was a gift from Tom Ellis (Addgene plasmid # 58296 ; http://n2t.net/addgene:58296 ; RRID:Addgene_58296)
