LOCUS       Exported 552 bp ds-DNA linear SYN 04-JUL-2021
DEFINITION  GeneGuard vector cassette: thyA, R6K COR, Zeta toxin; with ampR as
            cargo..
ACCESSION   .
VERSION     .
KEYWORDS    pSEVAT1Z1A
SOURCE      synthetic DNA construct
  ORGANISM  synthetic DNA construct
REFERENCE   1 (bases 1 to 552)
  AUTHORS   Wright O, Delmans M, Stan GB, Ellis T
  TITLE     GeneGuard: a Modular Plasmid System Designed for Biosafety.
  JOURNAL   ACS Synth Biol. 2014 May 13.
  PUBMED    24847673
REFERENCE   2 (bases 1 to 552)
  AUTHORS   .
  TITLE     Direct Submission
  JOURNAL   Exported Jul 4, 2021 from SnapGene Server 1.1.58
            http://www.snapgene.com
FEATURES             Location/Qualifiers
     source          1..552
                     /organism="synthetic DNA construct"
                     /mol_type="other DNA"
ORIGIN
        1 agggtttcta atgaaacagt atttagaact gatgcaaaaa gtgctcgacg aaggcacaca
       61 gaaaaacgac cgtaccggaa ccggaacgct ttccattttt ggtcatcaga tgcgttttaa
      121 cctgcaagat ggattcccgc tggtgacaac taaacgttgc cacctgcgtt ccatcatcca
      181 tgaactgctg tggtttcttc agggcgacac taacattgct tatctacacg aaaacaatgt
      241 caccatctgg gacgaatggg ccgatgaaaa cggcgacctc gggccagtgt atggtaaaca
      301 gtggcgtgcc tggccaacgc cagatggtcg tcatattgac cagatcacta cggtactgaa
      361 ccagctgaaa aacgacccgg attcgcgccg cattattgtt tcagcgtgga acgtaggcga
      421 actggataaa atggcgctgg caccgtgcca tgcattcttc cagttctatg tggcagacgg
      481 caaactctct tgccagcttt atcagcgctc ctgtgacgtc ttcctcggcc tgccgttcaa
      541 cattgccagc ta
//
