>Addgene plasmid #58296 | pSEVAT1Z1A | addgene partial sequence | sequence record 95119 | pUni-fwd 5'-CTATCAACAGGTTGAACTG-3'
TTGACAAAAATGGGCTCGTGTTGTACAATAAATGTTACTAGAGATACTCGGGCAATACTAGATGGCAAAT
ATAGTCAATTTTACTGACAAACAATTTGAGAATCGCTTAAATGATAATTTAGAAGAATTGATTCAAGGAA
AAAAAGCGGTTGAATCGCCAACCGCTTTTTTACTTGGTGGGCAACCAGGGTCAGGGAAAACCAGTTTGCG
ATCAGCAATTTTTGAAGAAACACAAGGGAATGTTATTGTCATTGATAATGATACCTTTAAACAACAGCAC
CCTAATTTTGATGAACTTGTGAAACTTTATGAAAAAGACGTAGTAAAACACGTTACCCCTTATTCTAATC
GCATGACAGAAGCGATCATAAGCCGTTTGAGCGATCAAGGGTATAATTTGGTGATCGAAGGTACAGGACG
AACAACAGACGTTCCTATTCAAACCGCAACAATGCTTCAAGCCAAAG
