>Addgene plasmid #58296 | pSEVAT1Z1A | addgene partial sequence | sequence record 95120 | T0term-R 5'-GCGGCAACCGAGCGTTC-3'
CGGCCGCAAGCTTGCATGCCTGCAGGTCGACTCTAGAGGATCCCCGGGTACCGAGCTCGAATTCGCGCGG
CCGCGGCCTAGGTAGTAGCCCGCCTAATGAGCGGGCTTTTTTTTAATTCCCCTATTTGTTTATTTTTCTA
AATACATTCAAATATGTATCCGCTCATGAGACAATAACCCTGATAAATGCTTCAATAATATTGAAAAAGG
AAGAGTATGAGCATTCAGCATTTTCGTGTGGCGCTGATTCCGTTTTTTGCGGCGTTTTGCCTGCCGGTGT
TTGCGCATCCGGAAACCCTGGTGAAAGTGAAAGATGCGGAAGATCAACTGGGTGCGCGCGTGGGCTATAT
TGAACTGGATCTGAACAGCGGCAAAATTCTGGAATCTTTTCGTCCGGAAGAACGTTTTCCGATGATGAGC
ACCTTTAAAGTGCTGCTGTGCGGTGCGGTTCTGAGCCGTGTGGATGCGGGCCAGGAACAACTGGGCCGTC
GTATTCATTATAGCCAGAACGATCTGGTGGAATATAGCCCGGTGACCGAAAAACATCTGACCGATGGCAT
GACCGTGCGTGAACTGTGCAGCGCGGCGATTACCATGAGCGATAACACCGCGGCGAACCTGCTGCTGACG
ACCATTGGC
